>Addgene plasmid #197936 | pSLIK 3xFLAG-TWIST2 neo | addgene full sequence | sequence record 386853 | Addgene NGS Result
GATACATATTTGAATGTATTTAGAAAAATAAACAAATAGGGGTTCCGCGCACATTTCCCCGAAAAGTGCC
ACCTGACGTCGACGGATCGGGAGATCTCCCGATCCCCTATGGTGCACTCTCAGTACAATCTGCTCTGATG
CCGCATAGTTAAGCCAGTATCTGCTCCCTGCTTGTGTGTTGGAGGTCGCTGAGTAGTGCGCGAGCAAAAT
TTAAGCTACAACAAGGCAAGGCTTGACCGACAATTGCATGAAGAATCTGCTTAGGGTTAGGCGTTTTGCG
CTGCTTCGCGATGTACGGGCCAGATATACGCGTTGACATTGATTATTGACTAGTTATTAATAGTAATCAA
TTACGGGGTCATTAGTTCATAGCCCATATATGGAGTTCCGCGTTACATAACTTACGGTAAATGGCCCGCC
TGGCTGACCGCCCAACGACCCCCGCCCATTGACGTCAATAATGACGTATGTTCCCATAGTAACGCCAATA
GGGACTTTCCATTGACGTCAATGGGTGGAGTATTTACGGTAAACTGCCCACTTGGCAGTACATCAAGTGT
ATCATATGCCAAGTACGCCCCCTATTGACGTCAATGACGGTAAATGGCCCGCCTGGCATTATGCCCAGTA
CATGACCTTATGGGACTTTCCTACTTGGCAGTACATCTACGTATTAGTCATCGCTATTACCATGGTGATG
CGGTTTTGGCAGTACATCAATGGGCGTGGATAGCGGTTTGACTCACGGGGATTTCCAAGTCTCCACCCCA
TTGACGTCAATGGGAGTTTGTTTTGGCACCAAAATCAACGGGACTTTCCAAAATGTCGTAACAACTCCGC
CCCATTGACGCAAATGGGCGGTAGGCGTGTACGGTGGGAGGTCTATATAAGCAGCGCGTTTTGCCTGTAC
TGGGTCTCTCTGGTTAGACCAGATCTGAGCCTGGGAGCTCTCTGGCTAACTAGGGAACCCACTGCTTAAG
CCTCAATAAAGCTTGCCTTGAGTGCTTCAAGTAGTGTGTGCCCGTCTGTTGTGTGACTCTGGTAACTAGA
GATCCCTCAGACCCTTTTAGTCAGTGTGGAAAATCTCTAGCAGTGGCGCCCGAACAGGGACTTGAAAGCG
AAAGGGAAACCAGAGGAGCTCTCTCGACGCAGGACTCGGCTTGCTGAAGCGCGCACGGCAAGAGGCGAGG
GGCGGCGACTGGTGAGTACGCCAAAAATTTTGACTAGCGGAGGCTAGAAGGAGAGAGATGGGTGCGAGAG
CGTCAGTATTAAGCGGGGGAGAATTAGATCGCGATGGGAAAAAATTCGGTTAAGGCCAGGGGGAAAGAAA
AAATATAAATTAAAACATATAGTATGGGCAAGCAGGGAGCTAGAACGATTCGCAGTTAATCCTGGCCTGT
TAGAAACATCAGAAGGCTGTAGACAAATACTGGGACAGCTACAACCATCCCTTCAGACAGGATCAGAAGA
ACTTAGATCATTATATAATACAGTAGCAACCCTCTATTGTGTGCATCAAAGGATAGAGATAAAAGACACC
AAGGAAGCTTTAGACAAGATAGAGGAAGAGCAAAACAAAAGTAAGACCACCGCACAGCAAGCGGCCGCTG
ATCTTCAGACCTGGAGGAGGAGATATGAGGGACAATTGGAGAAGTGAATTATATAAATATAAAGTAGTAA
AAATTGAACCATTAGGAGTAGCACCCACCAAGGCAAAGAGAAGAGTGGTGCAGAGAGAAAAAAGAGCAGT
GGGAATAGGAGCTTTGTTCCTTGGGTTCTTGGGAGCAGCAGGAAGCACTATGGGCGCAGCGTCAATGACG
CTGACGGTACAGGCCAGACAATTATTGTCTGGTATAGTGCAGCAGCAGAACAATTTGCTGAGGGCTATTG
AGGCGCAACAGCATCTGTTGCAACTCACAGTCTGGGGCATCAAGCAGCTCCAGGCAAGAATCCTGGCTGT
GGAAAGATACCTAAAGGATCAACAGCTCCTGGGGATTTGGGGTTGCTCTGGAAAACTCATTTGCACCACT
GCTGTGCCTTGGAATGCTAGTTGGAGTAATAAATCTCTGGAACAGATTTGGAATCACACGACCTGGATGG
AGTGGGACAGAGAAATTAACAATTACACAAGCTTAATACACTCCTTAATTGAAGAATCGCAAAACCAGCA
AGAAAAGAATGAACAAGAATTATTGGAATTAGATAAATGGGCAAGTTTGTGGAATTGGTTTAACATAACA
AATTGGCTGTGGTATATAAAATTATTCATAATGATAGTAGGAGGCTTGGTAGGTTTAAGAATAGTTTTTG
CTGTACTTTCTATAGTGAATAGAGTTAGGCAGGGATATTCACCATTATCGTTTCAGACCCACCTCCCAAC
CCCGAGGGGACCCGACAGGCCCGAAGGAATAGAAGAAGAAGGTGGAGAGAGAGACAGAGACAGATCCATT
CGATTAGTGAACGGATCGGCACTGCGTGCGCCAATTCTGCAGACAAATGGCAGTATTCATCCACAATTTT
AAAAGAAAAGGGGGGATTGGGGGGTACAGTGCAGGGGAAAGAATAGTAGACATAATAGCAACAGACATAC
AAACTAAAGAATTACAAAAACAAATTACAAAAATTCAAAATTTTCGGGTTTATTACAGGGACAGCAGAGA
TCCAGTTTGGTTAATTCTAGACAGTTATCAACAAGTTTGTACAAAAAAGCAGGCTTTAAAGGAACCAATT
CAGTCGACTGGATCCCGAGTTTACTCCCTATCAGTGATAGAGAACGTATGTCGAGTTTACTCCCTATCAG
TGATAGAGAACGATGTCGAGTTTACTCCCTATCAGTGATAGAGAACGTATGTCGAGTTTACTCCCTATCA
GTGATAGAGAACGTATGTCGAGTTTACTCCCTATCAGTGATAGAGAACGTATGTCGAGTTTATCCCTATC
AGTGATAGAGAACGTATGTCGAGTTTACTCCCTATCAGTGATAGAGAACGTATGTCGAGGTAGGCGTGTA
CGGTGGGAGGCCTATATAAGCAGAGCTCGTTTAGTGAACCGTCAGATCGCCACTAGATGGACTACAAAGA
CCATGACGGTGATTATAAAGATCATGACATCGATTACAAGGATGACGATGACAAGACTAGTATGGAGGAG
GGCTCCAGCTCGCCCGTGTCCCCCGTGGACAGCCTGGGCACCAGCGAGGAGGAGCTCGAGAGGCAGCCCA
AGCGCTTCGGCCGGAAGCGGCGCTACAGCAAGAAGTCGAGCGAAGATGGCAGCCCGACCCCGGGCAAGCG
CGGCAAGAAGGGCAGCCCCAGCGCGCAGTCCTTCGAGGAGCTGCAGAGCCAGCGCATCCTGGCCAACGTG
CGCGAGCGCCAGCGCACCCAGTCGCTCAACGAGGCCTTCGCGGCGCTGCGCAAGATCATCCCCACGCTGC
CCTCTGACAAGCTGAGCAAGATCCAGACGCTCAAGCTGGCCGCCAGGTACATAGACTTCCTCTACCAGGT
CCTGCAGAGCGACGAGATGGACAATAAGATGACCAGCTGCAGCTACGTGGCCCACGAGCGCCTCAGCTAC
GCCTTCTCCGTGTGGCGCATGGAGGGCGCGTGGTCCATGTCCGCCTCCCACTAGCAATTGGAAGACTAAT
GCGTTTTCGAGATATCTAGACCCAGCTTTCTTGTACAAAGTGGTTGATAACATCTCGAGCCATAAAGATG
GTTAATTAACCCACCCAAGATCTGGCCTCCGCGCCGGGTTTTGGCGCCTCCCGCGGGCGCCCCCCTCCTC
ACGGCGAGCGCTGCCACGTCAGACGAAGGGCGCAGCGAGCGTCCTGATCCTTCCGCCCGGACGCTCAGGA
CAGCGGCCCGCTGCTCATAAGACTCGGCCTTAGAACCCCAGTATCAGCAGAAGGACATTTTAGGACGGGA
CTTGGGTGACTCTAGGGCACTGGTTTTCTTTCCAGAGAGCGGAACAGGCGAGGAAAAGTAGTCCCTTCTC
GGCGATTCTGCGGAGGGATCTCCGTGGGGCGGTGAACGCCGATGATTATATAAGGACGCGCCGGGTGTGG
CACAGCTAGTTCCGTCGCAGCCGGGATTTGGGTCGCGGTTCTTGTTTGTGGATCGCTGTGATCGTCACTT
GGTGAGTAGCGGGCTGCTGGGCTGGCCGGGGCTTTCGTGGCCGCCGGGCCGCTCGGTGGGACGGAAGCGT
GTGGAGAGACCGCCAAGGGCTGTAGTCTGGGTCCGCGAGCAAGGTTGCCCTGAACTGGGGGTTGGGGGGA
GCGCAGCAAAATGGCGGCTGTTCCCGAGTCTTGAATGGAAGACGCTTGTGAGGCGGGCTGTGAGGTCGTT
GAAACAAGGTGGGGGGCATGGTGGGCGGCAAGAACCCAAGGTCTTGAGGCCTTCGCTAATGCGGGAAAGC
TCTTATTCGGGTGAGATGGGCTGGGGCACCATCTGGGGACCCTGACGTGAAGTTTGTCACTGACTGGAGA
ACTCGGTTTGTCGTCTGTTGCGGGGGCGGCAGTTATGGCGGTGCCGTTGGGCAGTGCACCCGTACCTTTG
GGAGCGCGCGCCCTCGTCGTGTCGTGACGTCACCCGTTCTGTTGGCTTATAATGCAGGGTGGGGCCACCT
GCCGGTAGGTGTGCGGTAGGCTTTTCTCCGTCGCAGGACGCAGGGTTCGGGCCTAGGGTAGGCTCTCCTG
AATCGACAGGCGCCGGACCTCTGGTGAGGGGAGGGATAAGTGAGGCGTCAGTTTCTTTGGTCGGTTTTAT
GTACCTATCTTCTTAAGTAGCTGAAGCTCCGGTTTTGAACTATGCGCTCGGGGTTGGCGAGTGTGTTTTG
TGAAGTTTTTTAGGCACCTTTTGAAATGTAATCATTTGGGTCAATATGTAATTTTCAGTGTTAGACTAGT
AAATTGTCCGCTAAATTCTGGCCGTTTTTGGCTTTTTTGTTAGACGAAGCTTGGTACCGAGCTCGGATCT
CCACCCCGTACCGGTCCTGCAGTCGAATTCACCATGTCTAGACTGGACAAGAGCAAAGTCATAAACGGAG
CTCTGGAATTACTCAATGGTGTCGGTATCGAAGGCCTGACGACAAGGAAACTCGCTCAAAAGCTGGGAGT
TGAGCAGCCTACCCTGTACTGGCACGTGAAGAACAAGCGGGCCCTGCTCGATGCCCTGCCAATCGAGATG
CTGGACAGGCATCATACCCACTTCTGCCCCCTGGAAGGCGAGTCATGGCAAGACTTTCTGCGGAACAACG
CCAAGTCATACCGCTGTGCTCTCCTCTCACATCGCGACGGGGCTAAAGTGCATCTCGGCACCCGCCCAAC
AGAGAAACAGTACGAAACCCTGGAAAATCAGCTCGCGTTCCTGTGTCAGCAAGGCTTCTCCCTGGAGAAC
GCACTGTACGCTCTGTCCGCCGTGGGCCACTTTACACTGGGCTGCGTATTGGAGGAACAGGAGCATCAAG
TAGCAAAAGAGGAAAGAGAGACACCTACCACCGATTCTATGCCCCCACTTCTGAGACAAGCAATTGAGCT
GTTCGACCGGCAGGGAGCCGAACCTGCCTTCCTTTTCGGCCTGGAACTAATCATATGTGGCCTGGAGAAA
CAGCTAAAGTGCGAAAGCGGCGGGCCGACCGACGCCCTTGACGATTTTGACTTAGACATGCTCCCAGCCG
ATGCCCTTGACGACTTTGACCTTGATATGCTGCCTGCTGACGCTCTTGACGATTTTGACCTTGACATGCT
CCCCGGGTAACTAAGTAAGGATCCGCGGCCGCACTAGAGGAATTCCGCCCCTCTCCCCCCCCCCCCTCTC
CCTCCCCCCCCCCTAACGTTACTGGCCGAAGCCGCTTGGAATAAGGCCGGTGTGCGTTTGTCTATATGTT
ATTTTCCACCATATTGCCGTCTTTTGGCAATGTGAGGGCCCGGAAACCTGGCCCTGTCTTCTTGACGAGC
ATTCCTAGGGGTCTTTCCCCTCTCGCCAAAGGAATGCAAGGTCTGTTGAATGTCGTGAAGGAAGCAGTTC
CTCTGGAAGCTTCTTGAAGACAAACAACGTCTGTAGCGACCCTTTGCAGGCAGCGGAACCCCCCACCTGG
CGACAGGTGCCTCTGCGGCCAAAAGCCACGTGTATAAGATACACCTGCAAAGGCGGCACAACCCCAGTGC
CACGTTGTGAGTTGGATAGTTGTGGAAAGAGTCAAATGGCTCTCCTCAAGCGTATTCAACAAGGGGCTGA
AGGATGCCCAGAAGGTACCCCATTGTATGGGATCTGATCTGGGGCCTCGGTGCACATGCTTTACATGTGT
TTAGTCGAGGTTAAAAAAACGTCTAGGCCCCCCGAACCACGGGGACGTGGTTTTCCTTTGAAAAACACGA
TGATAAGCTTACCGGTCCACCATGATTGAACAAGATGGATTGCACGCAGGTTCTCCGGCCGCTTGGGTGG
AGAGGCTATTCGGCTATGACTGGGCACAACAGACAATCGGCTGCTCTGATGCCGCCGTGTTCCGGCTGTC
AGCGCAGGGGCGCCCGGTTCTTTTTGTCAAGACCGACCTGTCCGGTGCCCTGAATGAACTGCAAGACGAG
GCAGCGCGGCTATCGTGGCTGGCCACGACGGGCGTTCCTTGCGCAGCTGTGCTCGACGTTGTCACTGAAG
CGGGAAGGGACTGGCTGCTATTGGGCGAAGTGCCGGGGCAGGATCTCCTGTCATCTCACCTTGCTCCTGC
CGAGAAAGTATCCATCATGGCTGATGCAATGCGGCGGCTGCATACGCTTGATCCGGCTACCTGCCCATTC
GACCACCAAGCGAAACATCGCATCGAGCGAGCACGTACTCGGATGGAAGCCGGTCTTGTCGATCAGGATG
ATCTGGACGAAGAGCATCAGGGGCTCGCGCCAGCCGAACTGTTCGCCAGGCTCAAGGCGAGCATGCCCGA
CGGCGAGGATCTCGTCGTGACCCATGGCGATGCCTGCTTGCCGAATATCATGGTGGAAAATGGCCGCTTT
TCTGGATTCATCGACTGTGGCCGGCTGGGTGTGGCGGACCGCTATCAGGACATAGCGTTGGCTACCCGTG
ATATTGCTGAAGAGCTTGGCGGCGAATGGGCTGACCGCTTCCTCGTGCTTTACGGTATCGCCGCTCCCGA
TTCGCAGCGCATCGCCTTCTATCGCCTTCTTGACGAGTTCTTCTGATGTACAAGTAAAGCGGCCGCGACT
CTAGATCATAATCAGCCATACCACATTTGTAGAGGTTTTACTTGCTTTAAAAAACCTCCCACACCTCCCC
CTGAACCTGAAACATAAAATGAATGCAATTGTTGTTGTTTAGTCCCTCCCAATTCGATATCAAGCTTATC
GATAATCAACCTCTGGATTACAAAATTTGTGAAAGATTGACTGGTATTCTTAACTATGTTGCTCCTTTTA
CGCTATGTGGATACGCTGCTTTAATGCCTTTGTATCATGCTATTGCTTCCCGTATGGCTTTCATTTTCTC
CTCCTTGTATAAATCCTGGTTGCTGTCTCTTTATGAGGAGTTGTGGCCCGTTGTCAGGCAACGTGGCGTG
GTGTGCACTGTGTTTGCTGACGCAACCCCCACTGGTTGGGGCATTGCCACCACCTGTCAGCTCCTTTCCG
GGACTTTCGCTTTCCCCCTCCCTATTGCCACGGCGGAACTCATCGCCGCCTGCCTTGCCCGCTGCTGGAC
AGGGGCTCGGCTGTTGGGCACTGACAATTCCGTGGTGTTGTCGGGGAAATCATCGTCCTTTCCTTGGCTG
CTCGCCTGTGTTGCCACCTGGATTCTGCGCGGGACGTCCTTCTGCTACGTCCCTTCGGCCCTCAATCCAG
CGGACCTTCCTTCCCGCGGCCTGCTGCCGGCTCTGCGGCCTCTTCCGCGTCTTCGCCTTCGCCCTCAGAC
GAGTCGGATCTCCCTTTGGGCCGCCTCCCCGCATCGATACCGTCGACCTCGATCGAGACCTAGAAAAACA
TGGAGCAATCACAAGTAGCAATACAGCAGCTACCAATGCTGATTGTGCCTGGCTAGAAGCACAAGAGGAG
GAGGAGGTGGGTTTTCCAGTCACACCTCAGGTACCTTTAAGACCAATGACTTACAAGGCAGCTGTAGATC
TTAGCCACTTTTTAAAAGAAAAGGGGGGACTGGAAGGGCTAATTCACTCCCAACGAAGACAAGATATCCT
TGATCTGTGGATCTACCACACACAAGGCTACTTCCCTGATTGGCAGAACTACACACCAGGGCCAGGGATC
AGATATCCACTGACCTTTGGATGGTGCTACAAGCTAGTACCAGTTGAGCAAGAGAAGGTAGAAGAAGCCA
ATGAAGGAGAGAACACCCGCTTGTTACACCCTGTGAGCCTGCATGGGATGGATGACCCGGAGAGAGAAGT
ATTAGAGTGGAGGTTTGACAGCCGCCTAGCATTTCATCACATGGCCCGAGAGCTGCATCCGGACTGTACT
GGGTCTCTCTGGTTAGACCAGATCTGAGCCTGGGAGCTCTCTGGCTAACTAGGGAACCCACTGCTTAAGC
CTCAATAAAGCTTGCCTTGAGTGCTTCAAGTAGTGTGTGCCCGTCTGTTGTGTGACTCTGGTAACTAGAG
ATCCCTCAGACCCTTTTAGTCAGTGTGGAAAATCTCTAGCAGGGCCCGTTTAAACCCGCTGATCAGCCTC
GACTGTGCCTTCTAGTTGCCAGCCATCTGTTGTTTGCCCCTCCCCCGTGCCTTCCTTGACCCTGGAAGGT
GCCACTCCCACTGTCCTTTCCTAATAAAATGAGGAAATTGCATCGCATTGTCTGAGTAGGTGTCATTCTA
TTCTGGGGGGTGGGGTGGGGCAGGACAGCAAGGGGGAGGATTGGGAAGACAATAGCAGGCATGCTGGGGA
TGCGGTGGGCTCTATGGCTTCTGAGGCGGAAAGAACCAGCTGGGGCTCTAGGGGGTATCCCC
[124 nt withheld, positions 8953-9076]
C
[91 nt withheld, positions 9078-9168]
A
[49 nt withheld, positions 9170-9218]
CCTTTGACGTTGGAGTCCACGTTCTTT
[37 nt withheld, positions 9246-9282]
ACCCTATCTCGGTCTATTCTTTTGATTTATAAGGGATTTTGCCGATTTCGGCCTATTGGTTAAAAAATGA
GCTGATTTAACAAAAATTTAACGCGAATTAATTCTGTGGAATGTGTGTCAGTTAGGGTGTGGAAAGTCCC
CAGGCTCCCCAGCAGGCAGAAGTATGCAAAGCATGCATCTCAATTAGTCAGCAACCAGGTGTGGAAAGTC
CCCAGGCTCCCCAGCAGGCAGAAGTATGCAAAGCATGCATCTCAATTAGTCAGCAACCATAGTCCCGCCC
CTAACTCCGCCCATCCCGCCCCTAACTCCGCCCAGTTCCGCCCATTCTCCGCCCCATGGCTGACTAATTT
TTTTTATTTATGCAGAGGCCGAGGCCGCCTCTGCCTCTGAGCTATTCCAGAAGTAGTGAGGAGGCTTTTT
TGGAGGCCTAGGCTTTTGCAAAAAGCTCCCGGGAGCTTGTATATCCATTTTCGGATCTGATCAGCACGTG
TTGACAATTAATCATCGGCATAGTATATCGGCATAGTATAATACGACAAGGTGAGGAACTAAACCATGGC
CAAGTTGACCAGTGCCGTTCCGGTGCTCACCGCGCGCGACGTCGCCGGAGCGGTCGAGTTCTGGACCGAC
CGGCTCGGGTTCTCCCGGGACTTCGTGGAGGACGACTTCGCCGGTGTGGTCCGGGACGACGTGACCCTGT
TCATCAGCGCGGTCCAGGACCAGGTGGTGCCGGACAACACCCTGGCCTGGGTGTGGGTGCGCGGCCTGGA
CGAGCTGTACGCCGAGTGGTCGGAGGTCGTGTCCACGAACTTCCGGGACGCCTCCGGGCCGGCCATGACC
GAGATCGGCGAGCAGCCGTGGGGGCGGGAGTTCGCCCTGCGCGACCCGGCCGGCAACTGCGTGCACTTCG
TGGCCGAGGAGCAGGACTGACACGTGCTACGAGATTTCGATTCCACCGCCGCCTTCTATGAAAGGTTGGG
CTTCGGAATCGTTTTCCGGGACGCCGGCTGGATGATCCTCCAGCGCGGGGATCTCATGCTGGAGTTCTTC
GCCCACCCCAACTTGTTTATTGCAGCTTATAATGGTTACAAATAAAGCAATAGCATCACAAATTTCACAA
ATAAAGCATTTTTTTCACTGCATTCTAGTTGTGGTTTGTCCAAACTCATCAATGTATCTTATCATGTCTG
TATACCGTCGACCTCTAGCTAGAGCTTGGCGTAATCATGGTCATAGCTGTTTCCTGTGTGAAATTGTTAT
CCGCTCACAATTCCACACAACATACGAGCCGGAAGCATAAAGTGTAAAGCCTGGGGTGCCTAATGAGTGA
GCTAACTCACATTAATTGCGTTGCGCTCACTGCCCGCTTTCCAGTCGGGAAACCTGTCGTGCCAGCTGCA
TTAATGAATCGGCCAACGCGCGGGGAGAGGCGGTTTGCGTATTGGGCGCTCTTCCGCTTCCTCGCTCACT
GACTCGCTGCGCTCGGTCGTTCGGCTGCGGCGAGCGGTATCAGCTCACTCAAAGGCGGTAATACGGTTAT
CCACAGAATCAGGGGATAACGCAGGAAAGAACATGTGAGCAAAAGGCCAGCAAAAGGCCAGGAACCGTAA
AAAGGCCGCGTTGCTGGCGTTTTTCCATAGGCTCCGCCCCCCTGACGAGCATCACAAAAATCGACGCTCA
AGTCAGAGGTGGCGAAACCCGACAGGACTATAAAGATACCAGGCGTTTCCCCCTGGAAGCTCCCTCGTGC
GCTCTCCTGTTCCGACCCTGCCGCTTACCGGATACCTGTCCGCCTTTCTCCCTTCGGGAAGCGTGGCGCT
TTCTCATAGCTCACGCTGTAGGTATCTCAGTTCGGTGTAGGTCGTTCGCTCCAAGCTGGGCTGTGTGCAC
GAACCCCCCGTTCAGCCCGACCGCTGCGCCTTATCCGGTAACTATCGTCTTGAGTCCAACCCGGTAAGAC
ACGACTTATCGCCACTGGCAGCAGCCACTGGTAACAGGATTAGCAGAGCGAGGTATGTAGGCGGTGCTAC
AGAGTTCTTGAAGTGGTGGCCTAACTACGGCTACACTAGAAGAACAGTATTTGGTATCTGCGCTCTGCTG
AAGCCAGTTACCTTCGGAAAAAGAGTTGGTAGCTCTTGATCCGGCAAACAAACCACCGCTGGTAGCGGTG
GTTTTTTTGTTTGCAAGCAGCAGATTACGCGCAGAAAAAAAGGATCTCAAGAAGATCCTTTGATCTTTTC
TACGGGGTCTGACGCTCAGTGGAACGAAAACTCACGTTAAGGGATTTTGGTCATGAGATTATCAAAAAGG
ATCTTCACCTAGATCCTTTTAAATTAAAAATGAAGTTTTAAATCAATCTAAAGTATATATGAGTAAACTT
GGTCTGACAGTTACCAATGCTTAATCAGTGAGGCACCTATCTCAGCGATCTGTCTATTTCGTTCATCCAT
AGTTGCCTGACTCCCCGTCGTGTAGATAACTACGATACGGGAGGGCTTACCATCTGGCCCCAGTGCTGCA
ATGATACCGCGAGACCCACGCTCACCGGCTCCAGATTTATCAGCAATAAACCAGCCAGCCGGAAGGGCCG
AGCGCAGAAGTGGTCCTGCAACTTTATCCGCCTCCATCCAGTCTATTAATTGTTGCCGGGAAGCTAGAGT
AAGTAGTTCGCCAGTTAATAGTTTGCGCAACGTTGTTGCCATTGCTACAGGCATCGTGGTGTCACGCTCG
TCGTTTGGTATGGCTTCATTCAGCTCCGGTTCCCAACGATCAAGGCGAGTTACATGATCCCCCATGTTGT
GCAAAAAAGCGGTTAGCTCCTTCGGTCCTCCGATCGTTGTCAGAAGTAAGTTGGCCGCAGTGTTATCACT
CATGGTTATGGCAGCACTGCATAATTCTCTTACTGTCATGCCATCCGTAAGATGCTTTTCTGTGACTGGT
GAGTACTCAACCAAGTCATTCTGAGAATAGTGTATGCGGCGACCGAGTTGCTCTTGCCCGGCGTCAATAC
GGGATAATACCGCGCCACATAGCAGAACTTTAAAAGTGCTCATCATTGGAAAACGTTCTTCGGGGCGAAA
ACTCTCAAGGATCTTACCGCTGTTGAGATCCAGTTCGATGTAACCCACTCGTGCACCCAACTGATCTTCA
GCATCTTTTACTTTCACCAGCGTTTCTGGGTGAGCAAAAACAGGAAGGCAAAATGCCGCAAAAAAGGGAA
TAAGGGCGACACGGAAATGTTGAATACTCATACTCTTCCTTTTTCAATATTATTGAAGCATTTATCAGGG
TTATTGTCTCATGAGCG
Features (pLannotate 1.2.2; 40 found; start..end, strand, type, name):
    108..160     -  misc_feature   bom (fragment): basis of mobility region from pBR322
    315..694     +  enhancer       CMV enhancer: human cytomegalovirus immediate early enhancer
    695..894     +  promoter       CMV promoter: human cytomegalovirus (CMV) immediate early promoter
    912..1092    +  LTR            5' LTR (truncated): truncated 5' long terminal repeat (LTR) from HIV-1
   1139..1264    +  misc_feature   HIV-1 Ψ: packaging signal of human immunodeficiency virus type 1
   1248..1611    +  CDS            HIV-1 gag (fragment): gag protein from human immunodeficiency virus 1; gag
   1757..1990    +  misc_feature   RRE: The Rev response element (RRE) of HIV-1 allows for Rev-dependent mRNA export from the nucleus to the cytoplasm.
   2367..2467    +  CDS            Rev (fragment): human immunodeficiency virus 1 (HIV-1) Rev protein; rev; enhances nuclear export of unspliced and incompletely spliced viral mRNAs
   2517..2634    +  misc_feature   cPPT/CTS: central polypurine tract and central termination sequence of HIV-1
   2691..2715    +  protein_bind   attB1: mutant version of attB; recombination site for the Gateway® BP reaction BP Clonase™
   2747..3061    +  promoter       tight TRE promoter: Tet-responsive promoter PTight, consisting of seven tet operator sequences followed by the minimal CMV promoter
   3070..3135    +  CDS            3xFLAG: three tandem FLAG® epitope tags, followed by an enterokinase cleavage site
   3142..3621    +  CDS            TWIST2: TWST2_HUMAN - Also known as BHLHA39, DERMO1. Experimental evidence at protein level: Swiss-Prot protein existence level 1. Binds to the E-box consensus sequence 5'-CANNTG-3' as a heterodimer and inhibits transcriptional activation by MYOD1, MYOG, MEF2A and MEF2C. Also represses expression of proinflammatory cytokines such as TNFA and IL1B. Involved in postnatal glycogen storage and energy metabolism (By similarity). Inhibits the premature or ectopic differentiation of preosteoblast cells during osteogenesis, possibly by changing the internal signal transduction response of osteoblasts to exter
   3660..3684    -  protein_bind   attB2: mutant version of attB; recombination site for the Gateway® BP reaction BP Clonase™
   3734..4945    +  promoter       UbC promoter: human ubiquitin C promoter
   5004..5701    +  CDS            rtTA3 (fragment): reverse tetracycline transactivator 3 activates expression from Tet-responsive promoters in the presence of doxycycline
   5631..5741    +  CDS            VP48: 3 tandem repeats of the minimal activation domain of herpes simplex virus VP16 (Cheng et al., 2013)
   5914..6376    +  misc_feature   IRES: internal ribosome entry site (IRES) of the encephalomyocarditis virus (EMCV)
   6392..7186    +  CDS            NeoR/KanR: aminoglycoside phosphotransferase from Tn5; aph(3')-II (or nptII); confers resistance to neomycin, kanamycin, and G418 (Geneticin®)
   7214..7297    +  CDS            large T antigen (fragment): large T antigen from SV40 (simian virus 40)
   7331..7354    +  misc_feature   MCS (fragment): pBluescript multiple cloning site
   7354..7942    +  misc_feature   WPRE: woodchuck hepatitis virus posttranscriptional regulatory element
   7943..7962    +  misc_feature   MCS (fragment): pBluescript multiple cloning site
   7964..8464    +  CDS            nef (fragment): NEF_HV1LA - Experimental evidence at protein level: Swiss-Prot protein existence level 1. Extracellular Nef protein targets CD4(+) T-lymphocytes for apoptosis by interacting with CXCR4 surface receptors. From Human immunodeficiency virus type 1 group M subtype B (isolate Lai) (HIV-1).
   8471..8651    +  LTR            5' LTR (truncated): truncated 5' long terminal repeat (LTR) from HIV-1
   8683..8907    +  polyA_signal   bGH poly(A) signal: bovine growth hormone polyadenylation signal
   8911..8932    +  promoter       SV40 promoter (fragment): SV40 enhancer and early promoter
   8953..9381    +  rep_origin     f1 ori (sequence partly withheld): f1 bacteriophage origin of replication; arrow indicates direction of (+) strand synthesis
   9395..9724    +  promoter       SV40 promoter: SV40 enhancer and early promoter
   9772..9819    +  promoter       EM7 promoter: synthetic bacterial promoter&nbsp
   9838..10212   +  CDS            BleoR: antibiotic-binding protein; Sh ble from Streptoalloteichus hindustanus; confers resistance to bleomycin, phleomycin, and Zeocin™
  10222..10347   +  CDS            ble (fragment): BLE_KLEPN - Experimental evidence at protein level: Swiss-Prot protein existence level 1. Binding protein with a strong affinity to the bleomycin family of antibiotics. Binds to CL990; an antimitotic-antibiotic compound. From Klebsiella pneumoniae.
  10342..10463   +  polyA_signal   SV40 poly(A) signal: SV40 polyadenylation signal
  10534..10556   -  protein_bind   lac operator (fragment): The lac repressor binds to the lac operator to inhibit transcription in E. coli. This inhibition can be relieved by adding lactose or isopropyl-β-D-thiogalactopyranoside (IPTG). lac repressor encoded by lacI
  10560..10590   -  promoter       lac promoter: promoter for the E. coli lac operon
  10605..10626   -  protein_bind   CAP binding site: CAP binding activates transcription in the presence of cAMP. E. coli catabolite activator protein
  10639..10731   -  CDS            lacI (fragment): lac repressor; lacI; The lac repressor binds to the lac operator to inhibit transcription in E. coli. This inhibition can be relieved by adding lactose or isopropyl-β-D-thiogalactopyranoside (IPTG).
  10914..11502   -  rep_origin     ori: high-copy-number ColE1/pMB1/pBR322/pUC origin of replication
  11673..12533   -  CDS            AmpR: β-lactamase; bla; confers resistance to ampicillin, carbenicillin, and related antibiotics
  12534..49      -  promoter       AmpR promoter (across the origin): bla
