[The description below was written by a language model from this plasmid's Addgene catalogue record and pLannotate feature annotations shown in this document.]
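Description:
pSLIK 3xFLAG-TWIST2 neo is a 12.6 kb HIV-1-based lentiviral vector built on the pSLIK neo backbone for doxycycline-inducible expression of human TWIST2, a basic helix-loop-helix transcription factor, carrying an N-terminal 3xFLAG epitope tag. It is propagated in E. coli through a high-copy ColE1/pUC-type origin with ampicillin selection (AmpR). The plasmid backbone outside the viral region also carries an f1 origin and an SV40/EM7-driven bleomycin/Zeocin resistance cassette.

Viral genomic RNA is transcribed from a CMV enhancer/promoter fused to a truncated 5' LTR. This hybrid arrangement is typical of Tat-independent lentiviral designs. It is followed by the Ψ packaging signal, a gag fragment, the RRE for Rev-dependent nuclear export, and the cPPT/CTS element. The transfer region ends with a WPRE, which enhances transcript expression, then a truncated 3' LTR and a bGH polyadenylation signal.

The payload was inserted by Gateway recombination and sits between attB1 and attB2 sites. It consists of a tight TRE promoter (seven tet operators plus a minimal CMV promoter) driving the 3xFLAG-TWIST2 coding sequence. Downstream, a constitutive human UbC promoter drives the reverse tetracycline transactivator rtTA3, linked by an EMCV IRES to NeoR. A single provirus therefore supplies the inducible gene, its transactivator and a G418 selection marker for transduced mammalian cells. Adding doxycycline lets rtTA3 bind the TRE and switch on the tagged protein, which can be detected or immunoprecipitated through the FLAG epitopes. The associated publication concerns TWIST2 as a regulatory node in adipogenesis, consistent with use for controlled TWIST2 expression in stably transduced cells.
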