Addgene plasmid #197936: pSLIK 3xFLAG-TWIST2 neo
Purpose: Lentiviral expression vector for an inducible 3xFLAG-tagged TWIST2
Depositing lab: Kevin Janes. Depositing organization: University of Virginia. Publication: Kinetic networks identify TWIST2 as a key regulatory node in adipogenesis. Dutta AB, Lank DS, Przanowska RK, Przanowski P, Wang L, Nguyen B, Walavalkar NM, Duarte FM, Guertin MJ. Genome Res. 2023 Feb 21;33(3):314-31. doi: 10.1101/gr.277559.122. PubMed 36810156.
Backbone
  Vector backbone: pSLIK neo
  Backbone manufacturer: Addgene #25735
  Vector type: Lentiviral
Growth in bacteria
  Bacterial resistance: Ampicillin, 100 μg/mL
  Growth temperature: 30°C
  Growth strain: NEB Stable
  Copy number: High Copy
Gene/Insert
  Gene/Insert name: TWIST2 (alt names: AMS; BBRSAY)
  Species: H. sapiens (human)
  Entrez Gene: TWIST2 (a.k.a. AMS, BBRSAY, DERMO1, FFDD3, SETLSS, bHLHa39)
  Tag / fusion protein: 3xFLAG (N terminal on insert)
  Cloning method: Gateway Cloning
  Sequencing primers: 5′ Unknown
Terms and licenses: Academic/Nonprofit Terms; Industry Terms: Not Available to Industry
How to cite: pSLIK 3xFLAG-TWIST2 neo was a gift from Kevin Janes (Addgene plasmid # 197936 ; http://n2t.net/addgene:197936 ; RRID:Addgene_197936)
